Addgene plasmid #131027: pcF-1/2/3
Purpose: Three-spacer array 1 for FnCas12a.
Depositing lab: Chase Beisel. Depositing organization: Helmholtz-Zentrum fuer Infektionsforschung (HZI). Publication: Modular one-pot assembly of CRISPR arrays enables library generation and reveals factors influencing crRNA biogenesis. Liao C, Ttofali F, Slotkowski RA, Denny SR, Cecil TD, Leenay RT, Keung AJ, Beisel CL. Nat Commun. 2019 Jul 3;10(1):2948. doi: 10.1038/s41467-019-10747-3. PubMed 31270316.
Backbone
  Vector backbone: pBAD18
  Total vector size (bp): 3579
  Vector type: Bacterial Expression, CRISPR
Growth in bacteria
  Bacterial resistance: Ampicillin, 100 μg/mL
  Growth temperature: 37°C
  Growth strain: DH5alpha
  Copy number: High Copy
Gene/Insert
  Gene/Insert name: 3-spacer array for FnCas12a
  Insert size (bp): 234
  Promoter: PJ23119
  Cloning method: Unknown
  Sequencing primers: 5′ AGCGCTCATGAGCCCGA; 3′ TGCCGCCAGGCAAATTCTG
Terms and licenses: Academic/Nonprofit Terms; Industry Terms: Not Available to Industry
How to cite: pcF-1/2/3 was a gift from Chase Beisel (Addgene plasmid # 131027 ; http://n2t.net/addgene:131027 ; RRID:Addgene_131027)
