[The description below was written by a language model from this plasmid's Addgene catalogue record and pLannotate feature annotations shown in this document.]
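Description:
pcF-1/2/3 is a small (about 3.6 kb) bacterial CRISPR plasmid built on a pBAD18-derived backbone that expresses a three-spacer CRISPR array for the Cas12a nuclease from Francisella novicida (FnCas12a). It replicates in E. coli from a high-copy ColE1/pMB1-type origin and is selected with ampicillin through the bla (β-lactamase) gene under its own promoter. The backbone also retains an f1/M13 phage origin, the pBR322 bom mobilisation region, and non-functional remnants of rop, the tetracycline resistance gene and the tet promoter. No araC or araBAD promoter appears in either feature table, so the arabinose-inducible control normally associated with pBAD18 is apparently not present.

The payload is a 234 bp insert transcribed from the strong constitutive synthetic promoter J23119 and followed by the 5S rRNA segment and the rrnB T1 and T2 terminators. The array itself is not annotated as such. In the region downstream of the promoter, the annotation tool finds only three short matches of roughly 25 bp, to the lac UV5 promoter and, in antisense orientation, to GFP and superfolder GFP. Their size and spacing are consistent with these being the three spacers, which would point to a GFP reporter cassette as the target, although the record does not state the targets. Cas12a processes its own precursor transcript into individual crRNAs, so a single transcript can supply three guides. No nuclease gene is annotated on this plasmid, so FnCas12a would have to be supplied separately.

The depositor and sequencing-derived records agree in feature content and differ by one nucleotide in length. The plasmid comes from work on one-pot modular assembly of CRISPR arrays and on factors affecting crRNA biogenesis, where it serves as one defined three-spacer array.
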