Features (pLannotate 1.2.2; 16 found; start..end, strand, type, name):
     21..61      -  CDS            rop (fragment): Rop protein, which maintains plasmids at low copy number; rop
     60..247     -  CDS            TcR (fragment): tetracycline efflux protein; tet; confers resistance to tetracycline
    257..275     +  promoter       tet promoter (fragment): E. coli promoter for tetracycline efflux protein gene
    280..314     +  promoter       J23119 promoter: bacterial promoter (Registry of Standard Biological Parts BBa J23119)
    321..338     +  misc_feature   MCS (fragment): pUC18/19 multiple cloning site
    395..419     +  promoter       lac UV5 promoter (fragment): E. coli lac promoter with an "up" mutation
    460..485     -  CDS            superfolder GFP (fragment): GFP variant that folds robustly even when fused to poorly folded proteins (Pédelacq et al., 2006)
    526..551     -  CDS            GFP (fragment): green fluorescent protein
    681..796     +  ncRNA          5S rRNA: Accession: RF00001 - 5S ribosomal RNA
    800..886     +  terminator     rrnB T1 terminator: Escherichia coli rrnB; transcription terminator T1 from the E. coli rrnB gene
    978..1005    +  terminator     rrnB T2 terminator: transcription terminator T2 from the E. coli rrnB gene
   1024..1115    +  promoter       AmpR promoter: bla
   1116..1976    +  CDS            AmpR: β-lactamase; bla; confers resistance to ampicillin, carbenicillin, and related antibiotics
   2018..2473    +  rep_origin     f1 ori (sequence partly withheld): f1 bacteriophage origin of replication; arrow indicates direction of (+) strand synthesis
   2584..3172    +  rep_origin     ori: high-copy-number ColE1/pMB1/pBR322/pUC origin of replication
   3358..3498    -  misc_feature   bom: basis of mobility region from pBR322
>Addgene plasmid #131027 | pcF-1/2/3 | depositor full sequence | sequence record 252333 | pcF-1/2/3 sequence 3579 bps
GTCTCCGGGAGCTGCATGTGTCAGAGGTTTTCACCGTCATCACCGAAACGCGCGAGGCAGCAAGGAGATG
GCGCCCAACAGTCCCCCGGCCACGGGGCCTGCCACCATACCCACGCCGAAACAAGCGCTCATGAGCCCGA
AGTGGCGAGCCCGATCTTCCCCATCGGTGATGTCGGCGATATAGGCGCCAGCAACCGCACCTGTGGCGCC
GGTGATGCCGGCCACGATGCGTCCGGCGTAGAGGATCTGCTCATGTTTGACAGCTTATCATCGATGCATT
TGACAGCTAGCTCAGTCCTAGGTATAATGCTAGCGCTAGCGAATTCGAGCTCGGTACCAAGACGTCAACT
CGACCCTGTCTAAGAACTTTAAATAATTTCTACTGTTGTAGATCTTTACACTTTATGCTTCCGGCTCGTG
CTGGTCTAAGAACTTTAAATAATTTCTACTGTTGTAGATCTGTACATAACCTTCGGGCATGGCACGAGTG
TCTAAGAACTTTAAATAATTTCTACTGTTGTAGATCGTATGTTGCATCACCTTCACCCTCTAACGGTCTA
AGAACTTTAAATAATTTCTACTGTTGTAGATAAGCTTGGCTGTTTTGGCGGATGAGAGAAGATTTTCAGC
CTGATACAGATTAAATCAGAACGCAGAAGCGGTCTGATAAAACAGAATTTGCCTGGCGGCAGTAGCGCGG
TGGTCCCACCTGACCCCATGCCGAACTCAGAAGTGAAACGCCGTAGCGCCGATGGTAGTGTGGGGTCTCC
CCATGCGAGAGTAGGGAACTGCCAGGCATCAAATAAAACGAAAGGCTCAGTCGAAAGACTGGGCCTTTCG
TTTTATCTGTTGTTTGTCGGTGAACGCTCTCCTGAGTAGGACAAATCCGCCGGGAGCGGATTTGAACGTT
GCGAAGCAACGGCCCGGAGGGTGGCGGGCAGGACGCCCGCCATAAACTGCCAGGCATCAAATTAAGCAGA
AGGCCATCCTGACGGATGGCCTTTTTGCGTTTCTACAAACTCTTTTGTTTATTTTTCTAAATACATTCAA
ATATGTATCCGCTCATGAGACAATAACCCTGATAAATGCTTCAATAATATTGAAAAAGGAAGAGTATGAG
TATTCAACATTTCCGTGTCGCCCTTATTCCCTTTTTTGCGGCATTTTGCCTTCCTGTTTTTGCTCACCCA
GAAACGCTGGTGAAAGTAAAAGATGCTGAAGATCAGTTGGGTGCACGAGTGGGTTACATCGAACTGGATC
TCAACAGCGGTAAGATCCTTGAGAGTTTTCGCCCCGAAGAACGTTTTCCAATGATGAGCACTTTTAAAGT
TCTGCTATGTGGCGCGGTATTATCCCGTGTTGACGCCGGGCAAGAGCAACTCGGTCGCCGCATACACTAT
TCTCAGAATGACTTGGTTGAGTACTCACCAGTCACAGAAAAGCATCTTACGGATGGCATGACAGTAAGAG
AATTATGCAGTGCTGCCATAACCATGAGTGATAACACTGCGGCCAACTTACTTCTGACAACGATCGGAGG
ACCGAAGGAGCTAACCGCTTTTTTGCACAACATGGGGGATCATGTAACTCGCCTTGATCGTTGGGAACCG
GAGCTGAATGAAGCCATACCAAACGACGAGCGTGACACCACGATGCCTGCAGCAATGGCAACAACGTTGC
GCAAACTATTAACTGGCGAACTACTTACTCTAGCTTCCCGGCAACAATTAATAGACTGGATGGAGGCGGA
TAAAGTTGCAGGACCACTTCTGCGCTCGGCCCTTCCGGCTGGCTGGTTTATTGCTGATAAATCTGGAGCC
GGTGAGCGTGGGTCTCGCGGTATCATTGCAGCACTGGGGCCAGATGGTAAGCCCTCCCGTATCGTAGTTA
TCTACACGACGGGGAGTCAGGCAACTATGGATGAACGAAATAGACAGATCGCTGAGATAGGTGCCTCACT
GATTAAGCATTGGTAACTGTCAGACCAAGTTTACTCATATATACTTTAGATTGATT
[125 nt withheld, positions 2017-2141]
C
[141 nt withheld, positions 2143-2283]
CCTTTGACGTTGGAGTCCACGTTCTTTAATAGTGGACTCTTGTTCCAAACTTGAACAACACTCAACCCTA
TCTCGGGCTATTCTTTTGATTTATAAGGGATTTTGCCGATTTCGGCCTATTGGTTAAAAAATGAGCTGAT
TTAACAAAAATTTAACGCGAATTTTAACAAAATATTAACGTTTACAATTTAAAAGGATCTAGGTGAAGAT
CCTTTTTGATAATCTCATGACCAAAATCCCTTAACGTGAGTTTTCGTTCCACTGAGCGTCAGACCCCGTA
GAAAAGATCAAAGGATCTTCTTGAGATCCTTTTTTTCTGCGCGTAATCTGCTGCTTGCAAACAAAAAAAC
CACCGCTACCAGCGGTGGTTTGTTTGCCGGATCAAGAGCTACCAACTCTTTTTCCGAAGGTAACTGGCTT
CAGCAGAGCGCAGATACCAAATACTGTCCTTCTAGTGTAGCCGTAGTTAGGCCACCACTTCAAGAACTCT
GTAGCACCGCCTACATACCTCGCTCTGCTAATCCTGTTACCAGTGGCTGCTGCCAGTGGCGATAAGTCGT
GTCTTACCGGGTTGGACTCAAGACGATAGTTACCGGATAAGGCGCAGCGGTCGGGCTGAACGGGGGGTTC
GTGCACACAGCCCAGCTTGGAGCGAACGACCTACACCGAACTGAGATACCTACAGCGTGAGCTATGAGAA
AGCGCCACGCTTCCCGAAGGGAGAAAGGCGGACAGGTATCCGGTAAGCGGCAGGGTCGGAACAGGAGAGC
GCACGAGGGAGCTTCCAGGGGGAAACGCCTGGTATCTTTATAGTCCTGTCGGGTTTCGCCACCTCTGACT
TGAGCGTCGATTTTTGTGATGCTCGTCAGGGGGGCGGAGCCTATGGAAAAACGCCAGCAACGCGGCCTTT
TTACGGTTCCTGGCCTTTTGCTGGCCTTTTGCTCACATGTTCTTTCCTGCGTTATCCCCTGATTCTGTGG
ATAACCGTATTACCGCCTTTGAGTGAGCTGATACCGCTCGCCGCAGCCGAACGACCGAGCGCAGCGAGTC
AGTGAGCGAGGAAGCGGAAGAGCGCCTGATGCGGTATTTTCTCCTTACGCATCTGTGCGGTATTTCACAC
CGCATATGGTGCACTCTCAGTACAATCTGCTCTGATGCCGCATAGTTAAGCCAGTATACACTCCGCTATC
GCTACGTGACTGGGTCATGGCTGCGCCCCGACACCCGCCAACACCCGCTGACGCGCCCTGACGGGCTTGT
CTGCTCCCGGCATCCGCTTACAGACAAGCTGTGACG
