Features (pLannotate 1.2.2; 16 found; start..end, strand, type, name):
      1..35      +  promoter       J23119 promoter: bacterial promoter (Registry of Standard Biological Parts BBa J23119)
     42..59      +  misc_feature   MCS (fragment): pUC18/19 multiple cloning site
    116..140     +  promoter       lac UV5 promoter (fragment): E. coli lac promoter with an "up" mutation
    181..206     -  CDS            GFP (fragment): green fluorescent protein
    247..272     -  CDS            superfolder GFP (fragment): GFP variant that folds robustly even when fused to poorly folded proteins (Pédelacq et al., 2006)
    402..517     +  ncRNA          5S rRNA: Accession: RF00001 - 5S ribosomal RNA
    521..607     +  terminator     rrnB T1 terminator: Escherichia coli rrnB; transcription terminator T1 from the E. coli rrnB gene
    699..726     +  terminator     rrnB T2 terminator: transcription terminator T2 from the E. coli rrnB gene
    745..836     +  promoter       AmpR promoter: bla
    837..1697    +  CDS            AmpR: β-lactamase; bla; confers resistance to ampicillin, carbenicillin, and related antibiotics
   1739..2119    +  rep_origin     M13 ori (sequence partly withheld): M13 bacteriophage origin of replication; arrow indicates direction of (+) strand synthesis
   2305..2893    +  rep_origin     ori: high-copy-number ColE1/pMB1/pBR322/pUC origin of replication
   3079..3219    -  misc_feature   bom: basis of mobility region from pBR322
   3321..3360    -  CDS            rop (fragment): Rop protein, which maintains plasmids at low copy number; rop
   3361..3546    -  CDS            TcR (fragment): tetracycline efflux protein; tet; confers resistance to tetracycline
   3556..3574    +  promoter       tet promoter (fragment): E. coli promoter for tetracycline efflux protein gene
>Addgene plasmid #131027 | pcF-1/2/3 | addgene full sequence | sequence record 258223 | Addgene NGS Result
TTGACAGCTAGCTCAGTCCTAGGTATAATGCTAGCGCTAGCGAATTCGAGCTCGGTACCAAGACGTCAAC
TCGACCCTGTCTAAGAACTTTAAATAATTTCTACTGTTGTAGATCTTTACACTTTATGCTTCCGGCTCGT
GCTGGTCTAAGAACTTTAAATAATTTCTACTGTTGTAGATCGTATGTTGCATCACCTTCACCCTCTGAGT
GTCTAAGAACTTTAAATAATTTCTACTGTTGTAGATCTGTACATAACCTTCGGGCATGGCACAACGGTCT
AAGAACTTTAAATAATTTCTACTGTTGTAGATAAGCTTGGCTGTTTTGGCGGATGAGAGAAGATTTTCAG
CCTGATACAGATTAAATCAGAACGCAGAAGCGGTCTGATAAAACAGAATTTGCCTGGCGGCAGTAGCGCG
GTGGTCCCACCTGACCCCATGCCGAACTCAGAAGTGAAACGCCGTAGCGCCGATGGTAGTGTGGGGTCTC
CCCATGCGAGAGTAGGGAACTGCCAGGCATCAAATAAAACGAAAGGCTCAGTCGAAAGACTGGGCCTTTC
GTTTTATCTGTTGTTTGTCGGTGAACGCTCTCCTGAGTAGGACAAATCCGCCGGGAGCGGATTTGAACGT
TGCGAAGCAACGGCCCGGAGGGTGGCGGGCAGGACGCCCGCCATAAACTGCCAGGCATCAAATTAAGCAG
AAGGCCATCCTGACGGATGGCCTTTTTGCGTTTCTACAAACTCTTTTGTTTATTTTTCTAAATACATTCA
AATATGTATCCGCTCATGAGACAATAACCCTGATAAATGCTTCAATAATATTGAAAAAGGAAGAGTATGA
GTATTCAACATTTCCGTGTCGCCCTTATTCCCTTTTTTGCGGCATTTTGCCTTCCTGTTTTTGCTCACCC
AGAAACGCTGGTGAAAGTAAAAGATGCTGAAGATCAGTTGGGTGCACGAGTGGGTTACATCGAACTGGAT
CTCAACAGCGGTAAGATCCTTGAGAGTTTTCGCCCCGAAGAACGTTTTCCAATGATGAGCACTTTTAAAG
TTCTGCTATGTGGCGCGGTATTATCCCGTGTTGACGCCGGGCAAGAGCAACTCGGTCGCCGCATACACTA
TTCTCAGAATGACTTGGTTGAGTACTCACCAGTCACAGAAAAGCATCTTACGGATGGCATGACAGTAAGA
GAATTATGCAGTGCTGCCATAACCATGAGTGATAACACTGCGGCCAACTTACTTCTGACAACGATCGGAG
GACCGAAGGAGCTAACCGCTTTTTTGCACAACATGGGGGATCATGTAACTCGCCTTGATCGTTGGGAACC
GGAGCTGAATGAAGCCATACCAAACGACGAGCGTGACACCACGATGCCTGCAGCAATGGCAACAACGTTG
CGCAAACTATTAACTGGCGAACTACTTACTCTAGCTTCCCGGCAACAATTAATAGACTGGATGGAGGCGG
ATAAAGTTGCAGGACCACTTCTGCGCTCGGCCCTTCCGGCTGGCTGGTTTATTGCTGATAAATCTGGAGC
CGGTGAGCGTGGGTCTCGCGGTATCATTGCAGCACTGGGGCCAGATGGTAAGCCCTCCCGTATCGTAGTT
ATCTACACGACGGGGAGTCAGGCAACTATGGATGAACGAAATAGACAGATCGCTGAGATAGGTGCCTCAC
TGATTAAGCATTGGTAACTGTCAGACCAAGTTTACTCATATATACTTTAGATTGATT
[125 nt withheld, positions 1738-1862]
C
[141 nt withheld, positions 1864-2004]
CCTTTGACGTTGGAGTCCACGTTCTTT
[37 nt withheld, positions 2032-2068]
ACCCTATCTCGGGCTATTCTTTTGATTTATAAGGGATTTTGCCGATTTCGGCCTATTGGTTAAAAAATGA
GCTGATTTAACAAAAATTTAACGCGAATTTTAACAAAATATTAACGTTTACAATTTAAAAGGATCTAGGT
GAAGATCCTTTTTGATAATCTCATGACCAAAATCCCTTAACGTGAGTTTTCGTTCCACTGAGCGTCAGAC
CCCGTAGAAAAGATCAAAGGATCTTCTTGAGATCCTTTTTTTCTGCGCGTAATCTGCTGCTTGCAAACAA
AAAAACCACCGCTACCAGCGGTGGTTTGTTTGCCGGATCAAGAGCTACCAACTCTTTTTCCGAAGGTAAC
TGGCTTCAGCAGAGCGCAGATACCAAATACTGTCCTTCTAGTGTAGCCGTAGTTAGGCCACCACTTCAAG
AACTCTGTAGCACCGCCTACATACCTCGCTCTGCTAATCCTGTTACCAGTGGCTGCTGCCAGTGGCGATA
AGTCGTGTCTTACCGGGTTGGACTCAAGACGATAGTTACCGGATAAGGCGCAGCGGTCGGGCTGAACGGG
GGGTTCGTGCACACAGCCCAGCTTGGAGCGAACGACCTACACCGAACTGAGATACCTACAGCGTGAGCTA
TGAGAAAGCGCCACGCTTCCCGAAGGGAGAAAGGCGGACAGGTATCCGGTAAGCGGCAGGGTCGGAACAG
GAGAGCGCACGAGGGAGCTTCCAGGGGGAAACGCCTGGTATCTTTATAGTCCTGTCGGGTTTCGCCACCT
CTGACTTGAGCGTCGATTTTTGTGATGCTCGTCAGGGGGGCGGAGCCTATGGAAAAACGCCAGCAACGCG
GCCTTTTTACGGTTCCTGGCCTTTTGCTGGCCTTTTGCTCACATGTTCTTTCCTGCGTTATCCCCTGATT
CTGTGGATAACCGTATTACCGCCTTTGAGTGAGCTGATACCGCTCGCCGCAGCCGAACGACCGAGCGCAG
CGAGTCAGTGAGCGAGGAAGCGGAAGAGCGCCTGATGCGGTATTTTCTCCTTACGCATCTGTGCGGTATT
TCACACCGCATATGGTGCACTCTCAGTACAATCTGCTCTGATGCCGCATAGTTAAGCCAGTATACACTCC
GCTATCGCTACGTGACTGGGTCATGGCTGCGCCCCGACACCCGCCAACACCCGCTGACGCGCCCTGACGG
GCTTGTCTGCTCCCGGCATCCGCTTACAGACAAGCTGTGACGGTCTCCGGGAGCTGCATGTGTCAGAGGT
TTTCACCGTCATCACCGAAACGCGCGAGGCAGAAGGAGATGGCGCCCAACAGTCCCCCGGCCACGGGGCC
TGCCACCATACCCACGCCGAAACAAGCGCTCATGAGCCCGAAGTGGCGAGCCCGATCTTCCCCATCGGTG
ATGTCGGCGATATAGGCGCCAGCAACCGCACCTGTGGCGCCGGTGATGCCGGCCACGATGCGTCCGGCGT
AGAGGATCTGCTCATGTTTGACAGCTTATCATCGATGCAT
